>Addgene plasmid #109498 | actc1b-mKate2-SERCA1 | addgene full sequence | sequence record 219950 | Addgene NGS Result
GCAAGTTTGTACAAAAAAGCAGGCTGCCACCATGGTGAGCGAGCTGATTAAGGAGAACATGCACATGAAG
CTGTACATGGAGGGCACCGTGAACAACCACCACTTCAAGTGCACATCCGAGGGCGAAGGCAAGCCCTACG
AGGGCACCCAGACCATGAGAATCAAGGCGGTCGAGGGCGGCCCTCTCCCCTTCGCCTTCGACATCCTGGC
TACCAGCTTCATGTACGGCAGCAAAACCTTCATCAACCACACCCAGGGCATCCCCGACTTCTTTAAGCAG
TCCTTCCCCGAGGGCTTCACATGGGAGAGAGTCACCACATACGAAGACGGGGGCGTGCTGACCGCTACCC
AGGACACCAGCCTCCAGGACGGCTGCCTCATCTACAACGTCAAGATCAGAGGGGTGAACTTCCCATCCAA
CGGCCCTGTGATGCAGAAGAAAACACTCGGCTGGGAGGCCTCCACCGAGACCCTGTACCCCGCTGACGGC
GGCCTGGAAGGCAGAGCCGACATGGCCCTGAAGCTCGTGGGCGGGGGCCACCTGATCTGCAACTTGAAGA
CCACATACAGATCCAAGAAACCCGCTAAGAACCTCAAGATGCCCGGCGTCTACTATGTGGACAGAAGACT
GGAAAGAATCAAGGAGGCCGACAAAGAGACCTACGTCGAGCAGCACGAGGTGGCTGTGGCCAGATACTGC
GACCTCCCTAGCAAACTGGGGCACAGAGACCCAGCTTTCTTGTACAAAGTGGCTGAGAACGCACACACCA
AGGAGACACCAGAATGCCTGGCCTACTTCGGCGTGAGCGAGTCCACAGGCCTCACACCAGAACAGGTCAA
GAAGAACCAAGCCAAGTACGGATTCAACGAGCTGCCAGCTGAAGAAGGTAAGAGCATCTGGGAGCTGGTG
GTGGAGCAGTTTGAAGATCTGTTGGTCAGGATTCTGCTTTTGGCCGCCTGCATCTCTTTTGTACTGGCCT
GGTTTGAGGAAGGTGAGGAAACAGTCACTGCCTTCGTCGAGCCCTTCGTTATTCTCCTCATCCTTATCGC
CAATGCAGTGGTTGGAGTATGGCAGGAACGCAATGCGGAGAGTGCCATTGAGGCTCTGAAGGAATATGAG
CCAGAGATGGGCAAAGTCTACCGCTCTGACAGAAAGAGTGTGCAGAGGATCAAGGCCAGAGAGATTGTCC
CTGGAGACATTGTGGAAGTTTCAGTTGGTGACAAAGTCCCTGCTGATATCAGAATCACCGCCATCCGCTC
CACAACCCTGCGCGTCGACCAGTCCATTCTTACTGGTGAGTCTGTTAGTGTGATTAAACACACAGAGTCT
GTTCCTGACCCCAGGGCTGTCAACCAGGACAAGAAGAACATGCTTTTCTCTGGCACTAACATCGCTGCTG
GCAAGGCTATTGGAGTTGTGGTTGCCACTGGTGTGTCCACTGAAATCGGTAAAATTCGTGACCAGATGGC
TGCCACTGAGCAGGAGAAGACCCCTCTGCAGCAGAAGCTGGATGAGTTTGGTGAGCAACTCTCCAAAGTC
ATCTCTCTCATCTGTGTGGCTGTCTGGCTCATCAACATCGGTCACTTCAACGACCCCGTCCATGGTGGCT
CCTGGATCCGTGGTGCCGTCTACTACTTCAAGATCGCTGTGGCTCTTGCCGTAGCTGCCATCCCCGAAGG
TTTGCCTGCCGTCATCACAACCTGCTTGGCTCTGGGAACCCGCCGCATGGCCAAGAAGAACGCCATTGTC
CGCTCTCTTCCCTCTGTAGAGACTCTGGGCTGCACATCTGTCATTTGCTCAGACAAGACTGGCACCCTTA
CCACCAACCAGATGTGTGTCACAAAGATGTTTGTCATTGAGAAAGTGGAGGGTGAATCTGTGACTCTTGA
CCAGTACGACATTTCTGGATCCAAGTACACACCAGAGGGAGAAGTTACTAAGAACGGACTTCCTGTCAAG
TGCGGCCAATTTGACGGCTTTGTTGAGCTGGCAACCATCTGCGCTCTGTGCAATGACTCCTCTCTGGACT
ACAATGAGTCTAAGGGAATCTATGAGAAAGTTGGCGAGGCTACAGAGACTGCCCTTTGCTGCCTGGTTGA
AAAGATGAATGTGTTCAACACTGATGTTCGTGGTCTGTCCAAGGTGGAGAGAGCCAACACATGTTGCGCT
GTGATCAAGCAGCTTATGAAGAAAGACTTTACTCTGGAGTTCTCCCGTGACAGGAAGTCCATGTCTGTCT
ACTGCTCCCCTGCAAAGGCCTCCAAGGCTCCTGTTGGAAACAAGATGTTTGTCAAGGGTGCTCCTGAGGG
CGTTATTGACAGATGTGCCTATGTGCGTGTTGGCACCACTCGTGTGCCCCTGACTGGTCCAGTTAAAGAT
AAGATCATGGCTGTGATCAAGGAATGGGGAACTGGCCGTGATACTCTGCGTTGCCTGGCCCTGGCAACCC
GTGACAACCCTCTGAGACCAGAGGAAATGAACTTGGAAGACTCCACCAAGTTTGCTGAATATGAGACCGA
TCTCACCTTCGTGGGTTGTGTTGGTATGCTGGATCCTCCCCGTAAAGAGGTTGTTGGATCCATTGAGCTG
TGCAGGGCTGCTGGCATTCGTGTGATCATGATCACAGGTGATAACAAGGGCACTGCTGTGGCTATCTGCC
GCCGTATTGGCATCTTCAGTGATGATGAGGATGTAACAGGCCGTGCTTTCACTGGCCGTGAGTTTGATGA
CCTGCCACTGCCCCAGCAGAGAGAAGCGGTGCGTAAGGCCTGCTGTTACGCTCGTGTTGAGCCCTCCCAC
AAGAGCAAGATCGTTGAGTTCCTTCAGGGCTTTGATGAGATTACTGCCATGACTGGTGATGGTGTGAACG
ATGCTCCTGCCCTGAAGAAGGCAGAGATTGGCATTGCCATGGGCTCTGGCACTGCTGTTGCCAAGTCAGC
CTCTGAGATGGTCCTGGCCGACGACAACTTCTCTAGCATTGTGGCCGCTGTTGAGGAGGGCAGAGCCATT
TACAACAACATGAAGCAGTTCATCCGTTACCTCATCTCCTCTAATGTTGGAGAGGTTGTCTGTATTTTCC
TGACTGCAGCTCTTGGTCTTCCTGAGGCTCTGATCCCAGTTCAGCTGCTGTGGGTGAACCTGGTCACTGA
TGGTCTCCCTGCCACTGCTCTGGGCTTCAACCCCCCTGATTTGGACATCATGGGCAAGGCTCCCCGCTCC
CCCAAAGAGCCTCTTATCTCCGGCTGGCTCTTCTTCAGATACCTGGCCATTGGAGGTTATGTTGGTGCTG
CAACTGTTGCTGCTGCTGGATGGTGGTTCCTCTACTGTGATGAAGGCCCCATGGTCTCCTTCTACCAGCT
GTCCCACTTCATGCAGTGCACTGCTGACAATGAGGACTTTGCCGGTATTGAATGTGAGGTGTTCGAGGCC
GCTCCACCAATGACAATGGCTCTGTCTGTGTTGGTCACCATTGAGATGTGCAATGCTCTGAACAGCTTGT
CAGAGAATCAGTCTCTTTTGCGTATGCCTCCATGGAGCAACTTGTGGTTGGCGGGAGCCATGACTCTCTC
CATGTCTCTGCACTTCATGATCATCTATGTGGACCCTCTGCCTATGATCTTCAAACTAACCCATCTCAAC
TTTGACCAGTGGATCGTTGTACTGAAGCTTTCCTTCCCAGTCATCCTCATTGACGAAGCTCTGAAATTTG
TTGCCCGCAACTACCTGGAGGCCTAGCAACTTTATTATACATAGTTGATAATTCACTGGCCGTCGTTTTA
CGGTACCATCGATGATGATCCAGACATGATAAGATACATTGATGAGTTTGGACAAACCACAACTAGAATG
CAGTGAAAAAAATGCTTTATTTGTGAAATTTGTGATGCTATTGCTTTATTTGTAACCATTATAAGCTGCA
ATAAACAAGTTAACAACAACAATTGCATTCATTTTATGTTTCAGGTTCAGGGGGAGGTGTGGGAGGTTTT
TTAAAGCAAGTAAAACCTCTACAAATGTGGTATGGCTGATTATGATCCTCTAGATCAGATCTGCGAAGAT
ACGGCCACGGGTGCTCTTGATCCTGTGGCTGATTTTGGACTGTGCTGCTCGCAGCTGCTGATGAATCACA
TACTTCCTCCATTTTCTTCCACTGATTGACTGTTATAATTTCCCTAATTTCCAGGTCAAGGTGCTGTGCA
TTGTGGTAATAGATGTGACATGACGTCACTTCCAAAGGACCAATGAACATGTCTGACCAATTTCATATAA
TGTGAAAACGATTTTCATAGGCAGAATAAATAACATTTAAATTAAACTGGGCATCAGCGCAATTCAATTG
GTTTGGTAATAGCAAGGGAAAATAGAATGAAGTGATCTCCAAAAAATAAGTACTTTTTGACTGTAAATAA
AATTGTAAGGAGTAAAAAGTACTTTTTTTTCTAAAAAAATGTAATTAAGTAAAAGTAAAAGTATTGATTT
TTAATTGTACTCAAGTAAAGTAAAAATCCCCAAAAATAATACTTAAGTACAGTAATCAAGTAAAATTACT
CAAGTACTTTACACCTCTGGTTCTTGACCCCCTACCTTCAGCAAGCCCAGCAGATCCACTAGTTCTAGAG
CGGCCGCCACCGCGGTGGAGCTCCAGCTTTTGTTCCCTTTAGTGAGGGTTAATTGCGCGCTTGGCGTAAT
CATGGTCATAGCTGTTTCCTGTGTGAAATTGTTATCCGCTCACAATTCCACACAACATACGAGCCGGAAG
CATAAAGTGTAAAGCCTGGGGTGCCTAATGAGTGAGCTAACTCACATTAATTGCGTTGCGCTCACTGCCC
GCTTTCCAGTCGGGAAACCTGTCGTGCCAGCTGCATTAATGAATCGGCCAACGCGCGGGGAGAGGCGGTT
TGCGTATTGGGCGCTCTTCCGCTTCCTCGCTCACTGACTCGCTGCGCTCGGTCGTTCGGCTGCGGCGAGC
GGTATCAGCTCACTCAAAGGCGGTAATACGGTTATCCACAGAATCAGGGGATAACGCAGGAAAGAACATG
TGAGCAAAAGGCCAGCAAAAGGCCAGGAACCGTAAAAAGGCCGCGTTGCTGGCGTTTTTCCATAGGCTCC
GCCCCCCTGACGAGCATCACAAAAATCGACGCTCAAGTCAGAGGTGGCGAAACCCGACAGGACTATAAAG
ATACCAGGCGTTTCCCCCTGGAAGCTCCCTCGTGCGCTCTCCTGTTCCGACCCTGCCGCTTACCGGATAC
CTGTCCGCCTTTCTCCCTTCGGGAAGCGTGGCGCTTTCTCATAGCTCACGCTGTAGGTATCTCAGTTCGG
TGTAGGTCGTTCGCTCCAAGCTGGGCTGTGTGCACGAACCCCCCGTTCAGCCCGACCGCTGCGCCTTATC
CGGTAACTATCGTCTTGAGTCCAACCCGGTAAGACACGACTTATCGCCACTGGCAGCAGCCACTGGTAAC
AGGATTAGCAGAGCGAGGTATGTAGGCGGTGCTACAGAGTTCTTGAAGTGGTGGCCTAACTACGGCTACA
CTAGAAGAACAGTATTTGGTATCTGCGCTCTGCTGAAGCCAGTTACCTTCGGAAAAAGAGTTGGTAGCTC
TTGATCCGGCAAACAAACCACCGCTGGTAGCGGTGGTTTTTTTGTTTGCAAGCAGCAGATTACGCGCAGA
AAAAAAGGATCTCAAGAAGATCCTTTGATCTTTTCTACGGGGTCTGACGCTCAGTGGAACGAAAACTCAC
GTTAAGGCATTTTGGTCATGAGATTATCAAAAAGGATCTTCACCTAGATCCTTTTAAATTAAAAATGAAG
TTTTAAATCAATCTAAAGTATATATGAGTAAACTTGGTCTGACAGTTACCAATGCTTAATCAGTGAGGCA
CCTATCTCAGCGATCTGTCTATTTCGTTCATCCATAGTTGCCTGACTCCCCGTCGTGTAGATAACTACGA
TACGGGAGGGCTTACCATCTGGCCCCAGTGCTGCAATGATACCGCGAGACCCACGCTCACCGGCTCCAGA
TTTATCAGCAATAAACCAGCCAGCCGGAAGGGCCGAGCGCAGAAGTGGTCCTGCAACTTTATCCGCCTCC
ATCCAGTCTATTAATTGTTGCCGGGAAGCTAGAGTAAGTAGTTCGCCAGTTAATAGTTTGCGCAACGTTG
TTGCCATTGCTACAGGCATCGTGGTGTCACGCTCGTCGTTTGGTATGGCTTCATTCAGCTCCGGTTCCCA
ACGATCAAGGCGAGTTACATGATCCCCCATGTTGTGCAAAAAAGCGGTTAGCTCCTTCGGTCCTCCGATC
GTTGTCAGAAGTAAGTTGGCCGCAGTGTTATCACTCATGGTTATGGCAGCACTGCATAATTCTCTTACTG
TCATGCCATCCGTAAGATGCTTTTCTGTGACTGGTGAGTACTCAACCAAGTCATTCTGAGAATAGTGTAT
GCGGCGACCGAGTTGCTCTTGCCCGGCGTCAATACGGGATAATACCGCGCCACATAGCAGAACTTTAAAA
GTGCTCATCATTGGAAAACGTTCTTCGGGGCGAAAACTCTCAAGGATCTTACCGCTGTTGAGATCCAGTT
CGATGTAACCCACTCGTGCACCCAACTGATCTTCAGCATCTTTTACTTTCACCAGCGTTTCTGGGTGAGC
AAAAACAGGAAGGCAAAATGCCGCAAAAAAGGGAATAAGGGCGACACGGAAATGTTGAATACTCATACTC
TTCCTTTTTCAATATTATTGAAGCATTTATCAGGGTTATTGTCTCATGAGCGGATACATATTTGAATGTA
TTTAGAAAAATAAACAAATAGGGGTTCCGCGCACATTTCCCCGAAAAGTGCCACCTAAATTGTAAGCGTT
AATATTTTGTTAAAATTCGCGTTAAATTTTTGTTAAATCAGCTCATTTTTTAACCAATAGGCCGAAATCG
GCAAAATCCCTTATAAATCAAAAGAATAGACCGAGATAGGGT
[37 nt withheld, positions 6973-7009]
AAAGAACGTGGACTCCAACGTCAAAGG
[32 nt withheld, positions 7037-7068]
GCTGGCTAAGAACTCATCAGCCTCCCCGGTCCATCTACCCACGTACCAATGCACCAATTGGCCACAATGA
CGGCTACTACATGGTGCCATTCCTTCCTCTTTATAGGAATGGAGACTACCTCCTGTCCAACAATGCTCTT
GGATACGAGTACGCCTACCTGTTGGACCCAGGTCATTGCACAACACCAGAAATGCCCTCTGATCTGCAAA
AGACGTGAATATCTGTTCAGACACCCATATCCACTCTGTTCCACACAGGTCAGAGGTTTGTCCAGGAGTT
CTTGACAGAGGTGTAAAAAGTACTCAAAAATTTTACTCAAGTGAAAGTACAAGTACTTAGGGAAAATTTT
ACTCAATTAAAAGTAAAAGTATCTGGCTAGAATCTTACTTGAGTAAAAGTAAAAAAGTACTCCATTAAAA
TTGTACTTGAGTATTAAGGAAGTAAAAGTAAAAGCAAGAAAGAAAACTAGAGATTCTTGTTTAAGCTTTT
AATCTCAAAAAACATTAAATGAAATGCATACAAGGTTTTATCCTGCTTTAGAACTGTTTGTATTTAATTA
TCAAACTATAAGACAGACAATCTAATGCCAGTACACGCTACTCAAAGTTGTAAAACCTCAGATTTAACTT
CAGTAGAAGCTGATTCTCAAAATTGTTAGTGTCAAGCCTAGCTCTTTTGGGGCTGAAAAGCAATCCTGCA
GTGCTGAAAAGCCTCTCACAGGCAGCCGATGCGGGAAGAGGTGTATTAGTCTTGATAGAGAGGCTGCAAA
TAGCAGGAAACGTGAGCAGAGACTCCCTGGTGTCTGAAACACAGGCCAGATGGGCCCTCGAGCAGGAAAC
AGCTATGACCATGATTACGCCAAGCTATCAACTTTGTATAGAAAAGTTGGCACGCGCAGATTCCGTGTGG
GCCTGGTAATATCTTACCATTTTAAGCTATTTTAAGATTAGGGAAAAAAATTAAATAAAACTACTTTAAA
ATTACTTTCCTTAAAAAGCAACATATTTATTTAGTTTTTGTTTAACTGGCTCAAGATTGTAATATTTTAC
TTTTACATGTTTTTTTAAGTACCTAAATGTGTTCAAAAGTAAAGTATGTTATTGTTTTTTTTTTTTAATG
TTAGCTAAGCTTTAAATTGTAATATATTACTTTTAAAAGTGACTTTTTAAAAATGTAAATAAAAAAGTAA
CTATAAATGTGTAATGCATGTTATTTCTGTGGGTTTTTAATTTTCATCTCAACTGGGCTTACAATTTTAA
CATAATAAAAATCAAATCAAATCAAATCAGGCCCTTATTTGTCACATACACTCTTGTATACTGAAATAAA
CTAAATGTTGAGAAAAATTTAAATACACCAAAATAACGCATACCTTTTTTGTAATTACCTAAGTAAAACA
TTTAGTTCCTTTTTTAAGTGACTCAAGATTGTAATCTATTAATTGTAAAAGATAAAACTAGTGATCAATC
TGACGTGCTTCTATGCAGCCTGTGAGATTAATTGTGATGTTTAATTATTAAACAATTTAAATGGATCAAA
CATTTCACATGTGCTTATTGTGTCCAACAAAACCAGCAGAAGCACTTAAAAATATTGCATGACAACATGA
GTTTTTAATGTAAATTATATATACTTCCTAAACGAAGTTAATCATATTTCTAAAATAATAATGTCATTGA
AATATTTAAATAAATGATAAGCTTTAGTTGATTCAACATAAAATTGAAAGCAATAAGGACTTTTTTTTTT
TACAGCGGTGAAGCAAAAGCATGTAATAATCATATAATATAATAAATAAATAAATAAATAATGGCTCTTG
GTGCAAATATGAACACTTTAAATAAATATAGAATAAATATGATCAATAAGTCATAACGATGTGTTTTATG
TTGATTATAATTTAAACATGTTTCTAACGCAAGTTTTAAAAACTGTTTTAAAGTATTATTTTAAGTTATA
AGATCAATTTGACTCAACATTTTGTAGTGAAAATATGTTGTGTAAAATTAATATAATATACACTATAAAA
ATGCAGGGTTCCACACAATACATTAATGTTGTCCCAACACAAATCGATTAAGTTAACAAATATATGTGGA
TTGAACATAAAAAATTAAGTTGTCCCAATGAAATCTCAAGAATTGTGTTGTTTCAGCTCATTTTAAATAA
GTAGTTTTAACAAGTAAAAAATAACATATTTTTGAGTGTGTATATATATATATTACAAAATATAATAATA
TAAAATGTAAAAGATATAAACCATGCTACATATATTTAAGAGCTATTTTGCACATTACTTTTTTGCAAGC
CATTTTAGTGTTTTTTTTACAAATATATATTAGCTAAATATACAATATCTTAAATATACAATTAATCAGA
CATGCAATTAATGCATTTAACCTACATAAAAATACATGATCAACATATGTTTTATGCTGATTACAACTAA
ATCAAACGTAATGAAATTAATTTATAAAAGCGATTTAAATATGTCAATATTTTAAGTTAAAATCACTTGA
AACCTACTATAAATGAACTTAAATTAAAAAAATCTCCTTTAATTCCAATGCAACAGTGTTGTTTTTTCAG
CTGAGGACCCCCGGTGCAGATGGTTGGCCCCCGGCCCGCTATTCTAAGGAAGCCTTTCTTAATTTTAGGG
CGGCGCTGCATGCGCTCAGATCAGATTCACGGGTGGAGAGGGTTATTTTCTCTTTTTTATTTTTTCTTGC
CTGCTCATATTTGGGCCTGTGTGAACCCCAGGCTCCGCCTCGGCCCCCAGGAGCCGCTCTTATTTAAAGG
GGATCCTCGCCTTCAGTCTTCGTCCCAGTGGAAGCATCAGTCTTGTGATAACAACTTGGTGAGTCCTACA
GACCAGCGCTCGACTCTAGGCTTTAAATGCATTGATTTCTCTGGATTAGCTACCGGGAGAGTTTTAACTT
TGCTTATTAGTCTTGTGCTCGAACTGCTAGGTTTAAAGAGTGTTTTCTCTAATGCATGCATGAAGCGACA
GCTGAAAACCAGAAATAGAGCGTTTGTCCTCCTGTTAAACTCTAGCCTTTCTTTGGCATTTGTCAGTCCG
AGTCTTCAGCTGCCGGCAGGAGATTGGGTTTCAGTAACACTTGCTGAGCACAAACTACACGTGCTTTCTT
CAGATTTAATTCATTATTAATCATTCTAGATTTAAATGATGTTCTTACTCATTGCTGATTATTTTAGCCT
TGCGGAGCAGATTAAATGAGCACGTGTTTCATTAAGATTGATTTAAATATAATTAATATTTCACCACTGT
AGTTTTAAAATTGCCTTCTAAGTCATGGTTGATTTTTAATAGGTATCGGCTCTAATTAGATTACTATTTT
GGTTTTTAAATGTTATTTCTATTTCATTTGTAGGCTCGTTTTTAATGTGATTTTATTAGATTCTAGTTTT
AAAATCATCTCTTAGCCTTAATGAGCAGACTGAATGAACATGTTTCATTAAGATTAACTTCATTATAATG
AATTATTTAATCATTCTAGTGGGTTATAAATCAGCTCTATTTAAATTAATTGTCGTGTTTATTTCTATTT
AATTTTTGATTATTTTTTCAGGGTCGTTTTTATGTGATTTTTTCCCGTTTCTAATTTTAAACTAATTGTT
TGATTTTTATATGATTCGACTCTTTTTAAATGAATTGTTTTGCTTTTTTTATTGAGCATATATATATTAT
ACAATTTCAATCAACAATTGTTGTGCTTTTTAAATGTTGTTTCTATTTCATTTCTAGGGTCGATTTTATT
CGATTCTAGTTTTAAAATCGTGATTTTTAACTTCTAACCTTACTGAGCAGACTGAATGAACATGTTTCAT
CAAGATTAACTTCATTATAGTTAATTATTGAATCGTGCTAGTGGTTTATAAATCAGCTCTATTTAAATTA
ATCATCATCATTATTTCTATTTAATTTTTATTATTTCTTTAGGATTATTTTTATGTGATTTTTTTCACGT
TCTAGTTTTAAACTCAATGCTCATTACTGCTCACCCTTGCTGAGCAGTCTTTCGTTAAGATTAAATTAAT
TAATAACCATTCTAGTTTTAAAACAGTGTCTTAAGGCATAGCTGATATTTTACAAGTTTACTATTTAATA
TATCTCCTTTCTTTTTTTAGGGTCGATTTCATCTGATTTGATTAATTTTTATTATCTTCACTAAGCTTTT
TGTTCTAGGTTTTATTCTCAGTATTATTACTGTTATATTTGAACTGAATTTCTCCTCATAGTTTATTCAT
TTTATTTATTTATTTTTTGTTTATTCGCTATTTTGTATTTTAGTTTTTAATTAGAAATTTTATTAGAATC
GTTTTGAACTAGTTTTTATGCACTCTAACATTAATATTAAATCATAACTATTATTTTTATTATAATTTAT
TTGTGTTTATCTTTTTGTGTAGCTTTCATGTGTTTTTATTTTAGTTTTATTATGTTTGCATTGAATTTTT
TGGACTAGTTTATATAACGATATACAGAAAAGCCATGACAACAAATGTTTTTATAATACCTATTAAGTAT
AAGCTAATCAGATTTCCACTATTCTGTTCAAAGTTAACATTATTAGCCATTCTGATGGATCATTTGACAT
TTGTCATATGTCTTTATGAACACTGCTCTTTCAGATGCCACTTTTAAAGCTGTTTTTTACAGTAAATGAA
CGTTTATTATTATGACATTATTTCCTAAGGCCTCTAGAGTACAGCAGGATGTGGCGTGTGCATTACCGTG
TAATTATGCTGACTGTAAATGTGCATTTATAGACTGTCAGCATGTCTGACTGTGCGCTGTTGTGATTGGT
CCTGCACAGACCAAG
Features (pLannotate 1.2.2; 19 found; start..end, strand, type, name):
      2..22      +  protein_bind   attB1: mutant version of attB; core recombination site for the Gateway® BP reaction BP Clonase™
     32..727     +  CDS            mKate2: mKate2 is a basic (constitutively fluorescent) red fluorescent protein published in 2009, derived from Entacmaea quadricolor. It is reported to be a rapidly-maturing monomer with moderate acid sensitivity.
    732..752     -  protein_bind   attB2: mutant version of attB; core recombination site for the Gateway® BP reaction BP Clonase™
    755..3730    +  CDS            ATP2A1: AT2A1_HUMAN - Experimental evidence at protein level: Swiss-Prot protein existence level 1. Key regulator of striated muscle performance by acting as the major Ca(2+) ATPase responsible for the reuptake of cytosolic Ca(2+) into the sarcoplasmic reticulum. Catalyzes the hydrolysis of ATP coupled with the translocation of calcium from the cytosol to the sarcoplasmic reticulum lumen (By similarity). Contributes to calcium sequestration involved in muscular excitation/contraction (PubMed:10914677). From Homo sapiens (Human).
   3761..3781    +  CDS            lacZα (fragment): LacZα fragment of β-galactosidase; lacZ fragment
   3797..3931    -  polyA_signal   SV40 poly(A) signal: SV40 polyadenylation signal
   3954..4037    -  CDS            large T antigen (fragment): large T antigen from SV40 (simian virus 40)
   4603..4643    -  misc_feature   MCS (fragment): pBluescript multiple cloning site
   4656..4674    -  promoter       T3 promoter: promoter for bacteriophage T3 RNA polymerase
   4717..4739    -  protein_bind   lac operator (fragment): The lac repressor binds to the lac operator to inhibit transcription in E. coli. This inhibition can be relieved by adding lactose or isopropyl-β-D-thiogalactopyranoside (IPTG). lac repressor encoded by lacI
   4743..4773    -  promoter       lac promoter: promoter for the E. coli lac operon
   4788..4809    -  protein_bind   CAP binding site: CAP binding activates transcription in the presence of cAMP. E. coli catabolite activator protein
   4822..4914    -  CDS            lacI (fragment): lac repressor; lacI; The lac repressor binds to the lac operator to inhibit transcription in E. coli. This inhibition can be relieved by adding lactose or isopropyl-β-D-thiogalactopyranoside (IPTG).
   5097..5685    -  rep_origin     ori: high-copy-number ColE1/pMB1/pBR322/pUC origin of replication
   5856..6716    -  CDS            AmpR: β-lactamase; bla; confers resistance to ampicillin, carbenicillin, and related antibiotics
   6717..6821    -  promoter       AmpR promoter: bla
   6847..7068    -  rep_origin     M13 ori (fragment) (sequence partly withheld): M13 bacteriophage origin of replication; arrow indicates direction of (+) strand synthesis
   7068..7355    +  CDS            tyr (fragment) (sequence partly withheld): TYRO_ORYLA - Also known as tyro. Experimental evidence at transcript level: Swiss-Prot protein existence level 2. This is a copper-containing oxidase that functions in the formation of pigments such as melanins and other polyphenolic compounds. From Oryzias latipes (Japanese rice fish) (Japanese killifish).
   7937..7957    +  protein_bind   attB4: mutant version of attB; core recombination site for the Gateway® BP reaction BP Clonase™
