[The description below was written by a language model from this plasmid's Addgene catalogue record and pLannotate feature annotations shown in this document.]
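Description:
actc1b-mKate2-SERCA1 is a zebrafish expression plasmid of about 11.9 kb, built by Gateway recombination into the destination vector pDEST-actc1b-ccdb-mKate2. It is maintained in E. coli through a high-copy ColE1/pUC-type origin and an ampicillin resistance gene (β-lactamase) driven by its own promoter. The backbone also carries pBluescript-derived remnants, including a partial M13 origin, lac promoter/operator elements, a T3 promoter and a fragment of the multiple cloning site.

The payload is a fusion of the monomeric red fluorescent protein mKate2 to the N terminus of zebrafish SERCA1 (atp2a1), the sarcoplasmic/endoplasmic reticulum calcium ATPase that pumps cytosolic calcium back into the sarcoplasmic reticulum of striated muscle. In the annotated sequence mKate2 lies between attB1 and attB2 sites, the SERCA1 coding region follows directly after attB2, and an SV40 polyadenylation signal is annotated downstream of the fusion. The annotation tool labels the ATPase by homology to the human ATP2A1 protein, but the catalogue records the insert as zebrafish. According to the name and stated purpose, expression is muscle specific and driven by the actc1b (alpha cardiac actin 1b) promoter. That promoter is not itself annotated, although a long unannotated stretch follows the attB4 site and precedes attB1 on the circular map, which is where a promoter would be expected. A short fragment resembling medaka tyrosinase is also detected, and the record does not explain its role. Sequencing found an L410F substitution in SERCA1, which the record says should not affect plasmid function.

The construct serves to label the sarcoplasmic reticulum in zebrafish muscle fibres for live imaging, and it comes from an in vivo cell biological screen studying T-tubule formation.
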