Addgene plasmid #109498: actc1b-mKate2-SERCA1
Purpose: Muscle specific zebrafish expression of mKate2 fused to sarcoplasmic/endoplasmic calcium ATPase 1
Depositing lab: Rob Parton. Depositing organization: University of Queensland, Institute for Molecular Bioscience. Publication: In vivo cell biological screening identifies an endocytic capture mechanism for T-tubule formation. Hall TE, Martel N, Ariotti N, Xiong Z, Lo HP, Ferguson C, Rae J, Lim YW, Parton RG. Nat Commun. 2020 Jul 24;11(1):3711. doi: 10.1038/s41467-020-17486-w. PubMed 32709891.
Backbone
  Vector backbone: pDEST-actc1b-ccdb-mKate2
  Vector type: Zebrafish plasmids
Growth in bacteria
  Bacterial resistance: Ampicillin, 100 μg/mL
  Growth temperature: 37°C
  Growth strain: DH5alpha
  Copy number: High Copy
Gene/Insert
  Gene/Insert name: SERCA1
  Species: D. rerio (zebrafish)
  Mutation: Please see Depositor Comments
  Entrez Gene: atp2a1 (a.k.a. cb279, serca, serca1, wu:cegs655, wu:fb17h11, wu:fb19b10, zgc:92110)
  Tag / fusion protein: mKate2 (N terminal on insert)
  Cloning method: Gateway Cloning
Terms and licenses: Academic/Nonprofit Terms; Industry Terms: Not Available to Industry
Depositor comments: Addgene NGS found an L410F amino acid change within the SERCA1 translation that should not affect plasmid function
How to cite: actc1b-mKate2-SERCA1 was a gift from Rob Parton (Addgene plasmid # 109498 ; http://n2t.net/addgene:109498 ; RRID:Addgene_109498)
